Addgene plasmid #152457: pGBW-m4133830
Purpose: Mammalian expression plasmid for SARS-CoV-2 ORF8 protein
Depositing lab: Ginkgo Bioworks & Benjie Chen. Depositing organization: Ginkgo Bioworks.
Backbone
  Vector backbone: pTwist_CMV_Puro_6
  Backbone size w/o insert (bp): 6080
  Vector type: Mammalian Expression
  Selectable markers: Puromycin
Growth in bacteria
  Bacterial resistance: Ampicillin, 100 μg/mL
  Growth temperature: 37°C
  Growth strain: DH5alpha
  Copy number: High Copy
Gene/Insert
  Gene/Insert name: SARS-CoV-2 ORF8 protein
  Species: Severe acute respiratory syndrome coronavirus 2
  Insert size (bp): 359
  Mutation: wt
  Entrez Gene: ORF8 (a.k.a. GU280_gp09)
  Promoter: CMV
  Tag / fusion protein: Cleavable TEV;6xHis-003 (C terminal on backbone)
  Cloning method: Unknown
Resource information
  A portion of this plasmid was derived from a plasmid made by: GinkgoBioworks
Depositor comments: NCBI reference sequence: YP_009724396.1
How to cite: pGBW-m4133830 was a gift from Ginkgo Bioworks & Benjie Chen (Addgene plasmid # 152457 ; http://n2t.net/addgene:152457 ; RRID:Addgene_152457)
