[The description below was written by a language model from this plasmid's Addgene catalogue record and pLannotate feature annotations shown in this document.]
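Description:
pGBW-m4133830 is a mammalian expression plasmid built on the pTwist_CMV_Puro_6 backbone that carries the wild-type ORF8 accessory protein of SARS-CoV-2. The sequenced plasmid is about 6.5 kb. It is maintained in E. coli through a high-copy ColE1/pUC-type origin and an ampicillin resistance (β-lactamase) gene. For selection of transfected mammalian cells it carries a separate cassette in which the human ubiquitin C promoter drives puromycin N-acetyltransferase, followed by a synthetic polyadenylation signal.

The ORF8 coding sequence, roughly 360 bp, sits downstream of the human cytomegalovirus immediate-early enhancer and promoter elements. The annotation software resolves the promoter region into a fragment and a truncated CMV form, while the catalogue simply lists the promoter as CMV. The open reading frame continues into a backbone-encoded C-terminal tag, described as a TEV protease-cleavable 6xHis. The His tag is annotated shortly after the ORF8 coding region, and the short gap between them is consistent with the TEV site, although that site is not itself annotated. An SV40 polyadenylation signal lies downstream of the tagged ORF, though it is annotated on the opposite strand. The expression region is flanked by β-globin insulator elements, bacterial rrnG and T7 terminators, and an upstream synthetic poly(A) signal. These parts are generally included to limit transcriptional read-through and interference from neighbouring units.

ORF8 is annotated as a modulator of the host immune response that binds the IL17RA receptor and promotes pro-inflammatory signalling. The construct is therefore suited to transient or puromycin-selected expression of ORF8 in mammalian cells. The His tag allows detection or affinity purification of the protein and can be removed with TEV protease.
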