Features (pLannotate 1.2.2; 20 found; start..end, strand, type, name):
      5..367     +  CDS            NS8_SARS2: Experimental evidence at protein level: Swiss-Prot protein existence level 1. Plays a role in modulating host immune response (PubMed:31986261). Binds to IL17RA receptor, leading to IL17 pathway activation and an increased secretion of pro-inflammatory factors. Contributes to cytokine storm during COVID-19 infection. From Severe acute respiratory syndrome coronavirus 2 (2019-nCoV) (SARS-CoV-2).
    389..406     +  CDS            6xHis: 6xHis affinity tag
    459..580     -  polyA_signal   SV40 poly(A) signal: SV40 polyadenylation signal
    603..672     -  CDS            large T antigen (fragment): large T antigen from SV40 (simian virus 40)
    695..741     +  terminator     T7 terminator: transcription terminator for bacteriophage T7 RNA polymerase
    771..907     +  terminator     rrnG terminator: transcription terminator from the E. coli ribosomal RNA rrnG operon (Albrechtsen et al., 1991)
    952..1023    +  misc_feature   3' β-globin insulator: insulator downstream of the human β-globin locus (Farrell et al., 2002)
   1249..1837    -  rep_origin     ori: high-copy-number ColE1/pMB1/pBR322/pUC origin of replication
   2009..2073    -  CDS            bla(M) (fragment): β-lactamase lacking the signal sequence; bla(M); allows cytosolic expression of β-lactamase
   2337..3546    +  promoter       UbC promoter: human ubiquitin C promoter
   3550..4147    +  CDS            PuroR (fragment): puromycin N-acetyltransferase; pac from Streptomyces; confers resistance to puromycin
   4176..4224    +  polyA_signal   poly(A) signal: synthetic polyadenylation signal
   4490..5350    +  CDS            AmpR: β-lactamase; bla; confers resistance to ampicillin, carbenicillin, and related antibiotics
   5363..5499    +  terminator     rrnG terminator: transcription terminator from the E. coli ribosomal RNA rrnG operon (Albrechtsen et al., 1991)
   5651..5722    +  misc_feature   5' β-globin insulator: insulator upstream of the human β-globin locus (Farrell et al., 2002)
   5727..5773    -  terminator     T7 terminator: transcription terminator for bacteriophage T7 RNA polymerase
   5791..5839    -  polyA_signal   poly(A) signal: synthetic polyadenylation signal
   5920..6223    +  enhancer       CMV enhancer: human cytomegalovirus immediate early enhancer
   6296..6313    -  promoter       CMV promoter (fragment): human cytomegalovirus (CMV) immediate early promoter
   6376..6427    +  promoter       CMVd2 promoter: truncated human cytomegalovirus (CMV) immediate early promoter that yields moderately reduced expression relative to the full-length promoter
>Addgene plasmid #152457 | pGBW-m4133830 | addgene full sequence | sequence record 372343 | Addgene NGS Result
CACCATGAAATTCTTAGTGTTTCTTGGGATCATTACAACGGTCGCAGCTTTTCATCAGGAATGCAGCCTA
CAATCGTGTACCCAGCACCAGCCGTACGTTGTGGACGATCCTTGCCCCATCCACTTCTATTCTAAGTGGT
ACATACGGGTAGGCGCGAGGAAGAGTGCACCACTCATTGAGTTGTGTGTGGACGAGGCCGGTTCAAAATC
CCCAATCCAGTATATAGATATTGGAAATTACACTGTCTCCTGTCTGCCCTTCACCATCAACTGCCAAGAA
CCTAAGCTGGGAAGCCTCGTTGTGAGATGCTCTTTTTATGAGGATTTTCTTGAATACCACGACGTCCGTG
TGGTTCTGGACTTCATTGAAAACCTTTACTTTCAGTCGCACCATCACCATCACCATTAAGCTAGCTTGAC
TGACTGAGATACAGCGTACCTTCAGCTCACAGACATGATAAGATACATTGATGAGTTTGGACAAACCACA
ACTAGAATGCAGTGAAAAAAATGCTTTATTTGTGAAATTTGTGATGCTATTGCTTTATTTGTAACCATTA
TAAGCTGCAATAAACAAGTTAACAACAACAATTGCATTCATTTTATGTTTCAGGTTCAGGGGGAGGTGTG
GGAGGTTTTTTAAAGCAAGTAAAACCTCTACAAATGTGGTATTGGCCCATCTCTATCGGTATCGTAGCAT
AACCCCTTGGGGCCTCTAAACGGGTCTTGAGGGGTTTTTTGTGCCCCTCGGGCCGGATTGCTATCTACCG
GCATTGGCGCAGAAAAAAATGCCTGATGCGACGCTGCGCGTCTTATACTCCCACATATGCCAGATTCAGC
AACGGATACGGCTTCCCCAACTTGCCCACTTCCATACGTGTCCTCCTTACCAGAAATTTATCCTTAAGGT
CGTCAGCTATCCTGCAGGCGATCTCTCGATTTCGATCAAGACATTCCTTTAATGGTCTTTTCTGGACACC
ACTAGGGGTCAGAAGTAGTTCATCAAACTTTCTTCCCTCCCTAATCTCATTGGTTACCTTGGGCTATCGA
AACTTAATTAACCAGTCAAGTCAGCTACTTGGCGAGATCGACTTGTCTGGGTTTCGACTACGCTCAGAAT
TGCGTCAGTCAAGTTCGATCTGGTCCTTGCTATTGCACCCGTTCTCCGATTACGAGTTTCATTTAAATCA
TGTGAGCAAAAGGCCAGCAAAAGGCCAGGAACCGTAAAAAGGCCGCGTTGCTGGCGTTTTTCCATAGGCT
CCGCCCCCCTGACGAGCATCACAAAAATCGACGCTCAAGTCAGAGGTGGCGAAACCCGACAGGACTATAA
AGATACCAGGCGTTTCCCCCTGGAAGCTCCCTCGTGCGCTCTCCTGTTCCGACCCTGCCGCTTACCGGAT
ACCTGTCCGCCTTTCTCCCTTCGGGAAGCGTGGCGCTTTCTCATAGCTCACGCTGTAGGTATCTCAGTTC
GGTGTAGGTCGTTCGCTCCAAGCTGGGCTGTGTGCACGAACCCCCCGTTCAGCCCGACCGCTGCGCCTTA
TCCGGTAACTATCGTCTTGAGTCCAACCCGGTAAGACACGACTTATCGCCACTGGCAGCAGCCACTGGTA
ACAGGATTAGCAGAGCGAGGTATGTAGGCGGTGCTACAGAGTTCTTGAAGTGGTGGCCTAACTACGGCTA
CACTAGAAGAACAGTATTTGGTATCTGCGCTCTGCTGAAGCCAGTTACCTTCGGAAAAAGAGTTGGTAGC
TCTTGATCCGGCAAACAAACCACCGCTGGTAGCGGTGGTTTTTTTGTTTGCAAGCAGCAGATTACGCGCA
GAAAAAAAGGATCTCAAGAAGATCCTTTGATCTTTTCTACGGGGTCTGACGCTCAGTGGAACGAAAACTC
ACGTTAAGGGATTTTGGTCATGAGATTATCAAAAAGGATCTTCACCTAGATCCTTTTAAATTAAAAATGA
AGTTTTAAATCAATCTAAAGTATATATGAGTAAACTTGGTCTGACAGTTACCAATGCTTAATCAGTGAGG
CACCTATCTCAGCGATCTGTCTATTTCGTTCATCCATAGTTGCATTTAAATTTCCGAACTCTCCAAGGCC
CTCGTCGGAAAATCTTCAAACCTTTCGTCCGATCCATCTTGCAGGCTACCTCTCGAACGAACTATCGCAA
GTCTCTTGGCCGGCCTTGCGCCTTGGCTATTGCTTGGCAGCGCCTATCGCCAGGTATTACTCCAATCCCG
AATATCCGAGATCGGGATCACCCGAGAGAAGTTCAACCTACATCCTCAATCCCGATCTATCCGAGATCCG
AGGAATATCGAAATCGGGGCGCGCCTGGCCTCCGCGCCGGGTTTTGGCGCCTCCCGCGGGCGCCCCCCTC
GTCACGGCGAGCGCTGCCACGTCAGACGAAGGGCGCAGGAGCGTCCTGATCCTTCCGCCCGGACGCTCAG
GACAGCGGCCCGCTGCTCATAAGACTCGGCCTTAGAACCCCAGTATCAGCAGAAGGACATTTTAGGACGG
GACTTGGGTGACTCTAGGGCACTGGTTTTCTTTCCAGAGAGCGGAACAGGCGAGGAAAAGTAGTCCCTTC
TCGGCGATTCTGCGGAGGGATCTCCGTGGGGCGGTGAACGCCGATGATTATATAAGGACGCGCCGGGTGT
GGCACAGCTAGTTCCGTCGCAGCCGGGATTTGGGTCGCGGTTCTTGTTTGTGGATCGCTGTGATCGTCAC
TTGGTGAGTAGCGGGCTGCTGGGCTGGCCGGGGCTTTCGTGGCCGCCGGGCCGCTCGGTGGGACGGAAGC
GTGTGGAGAGACCGCCAAGGGCTGTAGTCTGGGTCCGCGAGCAAGGTTGCCCTGAACTGGGGGTTGGGGG
GAGCGCAGCAAAATGGCGGCTGTTCCCGAGTCTTGAATGGAAGACGCTTGTGAGGCGGGCTGTGAGGTCG
TTGAAACAAGGTGGGGGGCATGGTGGGCGGCAAGAACCCAAGGTCTTGAGCCCTTCGCTAATGCGGGAAA
GCTCTTATTCGGGTGAGATGGGCTGGGCACCATCTGGGGACCCTGACGTGAAGTTTGTCACTGACTGGAG
AACTCGGTTTGTCGTCTGTTGCGGGGGCGGCAGTTATGGCGGTGCCGTTGGGCAGTGCACCCGTACCTTT
GGGAGCGCGCGCCCTCGTCGTGTCGTGACGTCACCCGTTCTGTTGGCTTATAATGCAGGGTGGGGCCACC
TGCCGGTAGGTGTGCGGTAGGCTTTTCTCCGTCGCAGGACGCAGGGTTCGGGCCTAGGGTAGGCTCTCCT
GAATCGACAGGCGCCGGACCTCTGGTGAGGGGAGGGATAAGTGAGGCGTCAGTTTCTTTGGTCGGTTTTA
TGTACCTATCTTCTTAAGTAGCTGAAGCTCCGGTTTTGAACTATGCGCTCGGGGTTGGCGAGTGTGTTTT
GTGAAGTTTTTTAGGCACCTTTTGAAATGTAATCATTTGGGTCAATATGTAATTTTCAGTGTTAGACTTG
TAAATTGTCCGCTAAATTCTGGCCGTTTTTGGCTTTTTTGTTAGACAACATGACCGAGTACAAGCCCACG
GTGCGCCTCGCCACCCGCGACGACGTCCCCAGGGCCGTACGCACCCTCGCCGCCGCGTTCGCCGACTACC
CCGCCACGCGCCACACCGTCGATCCGGACCGCCACATCGAGCGGGTCACCGAGCTGCAAGAACTCTTCCT
CACGCGCGTCGGGCTCGACATCGGCAAGGTGTGGGTCGCGGACGACGGCGCCGCGGTGGCGGTCTGGACC
ACGCCGGAGAGCGTCGAAGCGGGGGCGGTGTTCGCCGAGATCGGCCCGCGCATGGCCGAGTTGAGCGGTT
CCCGGCTGGCCGCGCAGCAACAGATGGAGGGCCTCCTGGCGCCGCACCGGCCCAAGGAGCCCGCGTGGTT
CCTGGCCACCGTCGGCGTCTCGCCCGACCACCAGGGCAAGGGTCTGGGCAGCGCCGTCGTGCTCCCCGGA
GTGGAGGCCGCCGAGCGCGCCGGGGTGCCCGCCTTCCTGGAGACCTCCGCGCCCCGCAACCTCCCCTTCT
ACGAGCGGCTCGGCTTCACCGTCACCGCCGACGTCGAGGTGCCCGAAGGACCGCGCACCTGGTGCATGAC
CCGCAAGCCCGGTGCCTAGGCTAGTATGTAAGCCTAGTCTTAGATAATAAAATCGCTATCCATCGAAGAT
GGATGTGTGTTGGTTTTTTGTGTGTGTAACGCTAGGCGCGCCTGGTGTACCGAGAACGATCCTCTCAGTG
CGAGTCTCGACGATCCATATCGTTGCTTGGCAGTCAGCCAGTCGGAATCCAGCTTGGGACCCAGGAAGTC
CAATCGTCAGATATTGTACTCAAGCCTGGTCACGGCAGCGTACCGATCTGTTTAAACCTAGATATTGATA
GTCTGATCGGTCAACGTATAATCGAGTCCTAGCTTTTGCAAACATCTATCAAGAGACAGGATCAGCAGGA
GGCTTTCGCATGAGTATTCAACATTTCCGTGTCGCCCTTATTCCCTTTTTTGCGGCATTTTGCCTTCCTG
TTTTTGCTCACCCAGAAACGCTGGTGAAAGTAAAAGATGCTGAAGATCAGTTGGGTGCGCGAGTGGGTTA
CATCGAACTGGATCTCAACAGCGGTAAGATCCTTGAGAGTTTTCGCCCCGAAGAACGCTTTCCAATGATG
AGCACTTTTAAAGTTCTGCTATGTGGCGCGGTATTATCCCGTATTGACGCCGGGCAAGAGCAACTCGGTC
GCCGCATACACTATTCTCAGAATGACTTGGTTGAGTATTCACCAGTCACAGAAAAGCATCTTACGGATGG
CATGACAGTAAGAGAATTATGCAGTGCTGCCATAACCATGAGTGATAACACTGCGGCCAACTTACTTCTG
ACAACGATTGGAGGACCGAAGGAGCTAACCGCTTTTTTGCACAACATGGGGGATCATGTAACTCGCCTTG
ATCGTTGGGAACCGGAGCTGAATGAAGCCATACCAAACGACGAGCGTGACACCACGATGCCTGTAGCAAT
GGCAACAACCTTGCGTAAACTATTAACTGGCGAACTACTTACTCTAGCTTCCCGGCAACAGTTGATAGAC
TGGATGGAGGCGGATAAAGTTGCAGGACCACTTCTGCGCTCGGCCCTTCCGGCTGGCTGGTTTATTGCTG
ATAAATCTGGAGCCGGTGAGCGTGGGTCTCGCGGTATCATTGCAGCACTGGGGCCAGATGGTAAGCCCTC
CCGTATCGTAGTTATCTACACGACGGGGAGTCAGGCAACTATGGATGAACGAAATAGACAGATCGCTGAG
ATAGGTGCCTCACTGATTAAGCATTGGTAACCGATTCTAGGTGCATTGGCGCAGAAAAAAATGCCTGATG
CGACGCTGCGCGTCTTATACTCCCACATATGCCAGATTCAGCAACGGATACGGCTTCCCCAACTTGCCCA
CTTCCATACGTGTCCTCCTTACCAGAAATTTATCCTTAAGATCCCGAATCGTTTAAACTCGACTCTGGCT
CTATCGAATCTCCGTCGTTTCGAGCTTACGCGAACAGCCGTGGCGCTCATTTGCTCGTCGGGCATCGAAT
CTCGTCAGCTATCGTCAGCTTACCTTTTTGGCAGCGATCGCGGCTCCCGACATCTTGGACCATTAGCTCC
ACAGGTATCTTCTTCCCTCTAGTGGTCATAACAGCAGCTTCAGCTACCTCTCAATTCAAAAAACCCCTCA
AGACCCGTTTAGAGGCCCCAAGGGGTTATGCTATCAATCGTTGCGTTACACACACAAAAAACCAACACAC
ATCCATCTTCGATGGATAGCGATTTTATTATCTAACTGCTGATCGAGTGTAGCCAGATCTAGTAATCAAT
TACGGGGTCATTAGTTCATAGCCCATATATGGAGTTCCGCGTTACATAACTTACGGTAAATGGCCCGCCT
GGCTGACCGCCCAACGACCCCCGCCCATTGACGTCAATAATGACGTATGTTCCCATAGTAACGCCAATAG
GGACTTTCCATTGACGTCAATGGGTGGAGTATTTACGGTAAACTGCCCACTTGGCAGTACATCAAGTGTA
TCATATGCCAAGTACGCCCCCTATTGACGTCAATGACGGTAAATGGCCCGCCTGGCATTATGCCCAGTAC
ATGACCTTATGGGACTTTCCTACTTGGCAGTACATCTACGTATTAGTCATCGCTATTACCATGCTGATGC
GGTTTTGGCAGTACATCAATGGGCGTGGATAGCGGTTTGACTCACGGGGATTTCCAAGTCTCCACCCCAT
TGACGTCAATGGGAGTTTGTTTTGGCACCAAAATCAACGGGACTTTCCAAAATGTCGTAACAACTCCGCC
CCATTGACGCAAATGGGCGGTAGGCGTGTACGGTGGGAGGTCTATATAAGCAGAGCTGGTTTAGTGAACC
GTCAGATCAGATCTTTGTCGATCCTACCATCCACTCGACACACCCGCCAGCGGCCGC
